Addgene plasmid #77448: ITK gRNA (BRDN0001145600)
Purpose: 3rd generation lentiviral gRNA plasmid targeting human ITK
Depositing lab: John Doench & David Root. Depositing organization: Broad Institute. Publication: Optimized sgRNA design to maximize activity and minimize off-target effects of CRISPR-Cas9. Doench JG, Fusi N, Sullender M, Hegde M, Vaimberg EW, Donovan KF, Smith I, Tothova Z, Wilen C, Orchard R, Virgin HW, Listgarten J, Root DE. Nat Biotechnol. 2016 Jan 18. doi: 10.1038/nbt.3437. PubMed 26780180.
Backbone
  Vector backbone: lentiGuide-Puro
  Backbone manufacturer: Zhang Lab (Addgene plasmid # 52963)
  Vector type: Mammalian Expression, Lentiviral, CRISPR
  Selectable markers: Puromycin
Growth in bacteria
  Bacterial resistance: Ampicillin, 100 μg/mL
  Growth temperature: 37°C
  Growth strain: DH5alpha
  Copy number: High Copy
Gene/Insert
  Gene/Insert name: ITK (alt names: ITK; NM_005546.3)
  gRNA/shRNA sequence: ATCCTCAGGAACTCGCACTG
  Species: H. sapiens (human)
  Entrez Gene: ITK (a.k.a. EMT, LPFS1, LYK, PSCTK2)
  Promoter: hU6
  Cloning method: Unknown
  Sequencing primers: 5′ U6-F; 3′ pS2-R
Terms and licenses: Academic/Nonprofit Terms; Industry Terms: Not Available to Industry
Depositor comments: The gRNA was designed to target the following Genbank reference sequence(s): NM_005546.3. Note that this plasmid does NOT contain Cas9. It should be used in conjunction with lentiCas9-Blast (Addgene #52962) or otherwise with cell lines already expressing Cas9. Browse the full kinome gRNA library at http://www.addgene.org/pooled-library/broadgpp-human-kinome/ or visit http://www.broadinstitute.org/rnai/public/ for detailed protocols and information.
How to cite: ITK gRNA (BRDN0001145600) was a gift from John Doench & David Root (Addgene plasmid # 77448 ; http://n2t.net/addgene:77448 ; RRID:Addgene_77448)
