[The description below was written by a language model from this plasmid's Addgene catalogue record and pLannotate feature annotations shown in this document.]
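Description:
ITK gRNA (BRDN0001145600) is a third-generation lentiviral transfer plasmid of about 8.3 kb, built on the lentiGuide-Puro backbone, that delivers a single CRISPR guide RNA directed against human ITK (designed against the NM_005546.3 reference transcript). In bacteria it is maintained as a high-copy plasmid through a ColE1/pUC-type origin and selected with ampicillin via the β-lactamase gene. An f1 origin, an SV40 origin and leftover lac, T7 and T3 elements from the cloning backbone are also annotated.

The viral genome is driven by an RSV promoter fused to a truncated HIV-1 5' LTR, which makes genomic RNA production Tat-independent. This is followed by the Ψ packaging signal with a partial gag sequence, the Rev response element for Rev-dependent nuclear export, and a central polypurine tract that aids nuclear import. It ends in a ΔU3 self-inactivating 3' LTR with a downstream SV40 polyadenylation signal.

Two expression units sit between the LTRs. A human U6 RNA polymerase III promoter transcribes the ITK-targeting spacer joined to the Streptococcus pyogenes Cas9 guide scaffold. An EF-1α core promoter with its intron A drives puromycin N-acetyltransferase for selecting transduced mammalian cells, with a WPRE downstream to enhance transcript expression.

The plasmid carries no Cas9, so it must be paired with a separate Cas9 vector or used in cells that already express the nuclease. The depositor associates it with a human kinome gRNA collection, and it is suited to knocking out ITK in human cells by lentiviral transduction. The cloning method is not recorded.
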