Features (pLannotate 1.2.2; 29 found; start..end, strand, type, name):
     14..80      +  CDS            small t antigen (fragment): SV40 (simian virus 40) small t antigen
    106..317     +  promoter       EF-1α core promoter: core promoter for human elongation factor EF-1α
    318..1256    +  intron         EF-1α intron A: intron upstream of the start codon of human EF-1α
   1278..1877    +  CDS            PuroR (fragment): puromycin N-acetyltransferase; pac from Streptomyces; confers resistance to puromycin
   1893..2481    +  misc_feature   WPRE: woodchuck hepatitis virus posttranscriptional regulatory element
   2532..2551    +  misc_feature   cPPT/CTS (fragment): central polypurine tract and central termination sequence of HIV-1
   2553..2786    +  LTR            3' LTR (ΔU3): self-inactivating 3' long terminal repeat (LTR) from HIV-1
   2864..2985    +  polyA_signal   SV40 poly(A) signal: SV40 polyadenylation signal
   3025..3160    +  rep_origin     SV40 ori: SV40 origin of replication
   3181..3199    -  promoter       T7 promoter: promoter for bacteriophage T7 RNA polymerase
   3207..3362    +  CDS            lacZα (fragment): LacZα fragment of β-galactosidase; lacZ fragment
   3367..3795    +  rep_origin     f1 ori (sequence partly withheld): f1 bacteriophage origin of replication; arrow indicates direction of (+) strand synthesis
   3848..3952    +  promoter       AmpR promoter: bla
   3953..4813    +  CDS            AmpR: β-lactamase; bla; confers resistance to ampicillin, carbenicillin, and related antibiotics
   4984..5572    +  rep_origin     ori: high-copy-number ColE1/pMB1/pBR322/pUC origin of replication
   5755..5847    +  CDS            lacI (fragment): lac repressor; lacI; The lac repressor binds to the lac operator to inhibit transcription in E. coli. This inhibition can be relieved by adding lactose or isopropyl-β-D-thiogalactopyranoside (IPTG).
   5860..5881    +  protein_bind   CAP binding site: CAP binding activates transcription in the presence of cAMP. E. coli catabolite activator protein
   5896..5926    +  promoter       lac promoter: promoter for the E. coli lac operon
   5934..5950    +  protein_bind   lac operator: The lac repressor binds to the lac operator to inhibit transcription in E. coli. This inhibition can be relieved by adding lactose or isopropyl-β-D-thiogalactopyranoside (IPTG). lac repressor encoded by lacI
   5995..6013    +  promoter       T3 promoter: promoter for bacteriophage T3 RNA polymerase
   6041..6267    +  promoter       RSV promoter: Rous sarcoma virus enhancer/promoter
   6268..6448    +  LTR            5' LTR (truncated): truncated 5' long terminal repeat (LTR) from HIV-1
   6495..6620    +  misc_feature   HIV-1 Ψ: packaging signal of human immunodeficiency virus type 1
   6604..6967    +  CDS            HIV-1 gag (fragment): gag protein from human immunodeficiency virus 1; gag
   7113..7346    +  misc_feature   RRE: The Rev response element (RRE) of HIV-1 allows for Rev-dependent mRNA export from the nucleus to the cytoplasm.
   7723..7749    +  CDS            Rev (fragment): human immunodeficiency virus 1 (HIV-1) Rev protein; rev; enhances nuclear export of unspliced and incompletely spliced viral mRNAs
   7753..7993    +  promoter       U6 promoter: RNA polymerase III promoter for human U6 snRNA
   8023..8098    +  misc_RNA       gRNA scaffold: guide RNA scaffold for the Streptococcus pyogenes CRISPR/Cas9 system
   8154..8271    +  misc_feature   cPPT/CTS: central polypurine tract and central termination sequence of HIV-1
>Addgene plasmid #77448 | ITK gRNA (BRDN0001145600) | addgene full sequence | sequence record 187780 | Addgene Assembled Sequence
CCCGGGTGCAAAGATGGATAAAGTTTTAAACAGAGAGGAATCTTTGCAGCTAATGGACCTTCTAGGTCTT
GAAAGGAGTGGGAATTGGCTCCGGTGCCCGTCAGTGGGCAGAGCGCACATCGCCCACAGTCCCCGAGAAG
TTGGGGGGAGGGGTCGGCAATTGATCCGGTGCCTAGAGAAGGTGGCGCGGGGTAAACTGGGAAAGTGATG
TCGTGTACTGGCTCCGCCTTTTTCCCGAGGGTGGGGGAGAACCGTATATAAGTGCAGTAGTCGCCGTGAA
CGTTCTTTTTCGCAACGGGTTTGCCGCCAGAACACAGGTAAGTGCCGTGTGTGGTTCCCGCGGGCCTGGC
CTCTTTACGGGTTATGGCCCTTGCGTGCCTTGAATTACTTCCACCTGGCTGCAGTACGTGATTCTTGATC
CCGAGCTTCGGGTTGGAAGTGGGTGGGAGAGTTCGAGGCCTTGCGCTTAAGGAGCCCCTTCGCCTCGTGC
TTGAGTTGAGGCCTGGCCTGGGCGCTGGGGCCGCCGCGTGCGAATCTGGTGGCACCTTCGCGCCTGTCTC
GCTGCTTTCGATAAGTCTCTAGCCATTTAAAATTTTTGATGACCTGCTGCGACGCTTTTTTTCTGGCAAG
ATAGTCTTGTAAATGCGGGCCAAGATCTGCACACTGGTATTTCGGTTTTTGGGGCCGCGGGCGGCGACGG
GGCCCGTGCGTCCCAGCGCACATGTTCGGCGAGGCGGGGCCTGCGAGCGCGGCCACCGAGAATCGGACGG
GGGTAGTCTCAAGCTGGCCGGCCTGCTCTGGTGCCTGGCCTCGCGCCGCCGTGTATCGCCCCGCCCTGGG
CGGCAAGGCTGGCCCGGTCGGCACCAGTTGCGTGAGCGGAAAGATGGCCGCTTCCCGGCCCTGCTGCAGG
GAGCTCAAAATGGAGGACGCGGCGCTCGGGAGAGCGGGCGGGTGAGTCACCCACACAAAGGAAAAGGGCC
TTTCCGTCCTCAGCCGTCGCTTCATGTGACTCCACGGAGTACCGGGCGCCGTCCAGGCACCTCGATTAGT
TCTCGAGCTTTTGGAGTACGTCGTCTTTAGGTTGGGGGGAGGGGTTTTATGCGATGGAGTTTCCCCACAC
TGAGTGGGTGGAGACTGAAGTTAGGCCAGCTTGGCACTTGATGTAATTCTCCTTGGAATTTGCCCTTTTT
GAGTTTGGATCTTGGTTCATTCTCAAGCCTCAGACAGTGGTTCAAAGTTTTTTTCTTCCATTTCAGGTGT
CGTGACGTACGGCCACCATGACCGAGTACAAGCCCACGGTGCGCCTCGCCACCCGCGACGACGTCCCCAG
GGCCGTACGCACCCTCGCCGCCGCGTTCGCCGACTACCCCGCCACGCGCCACACCGTCGATCCGGACCGC
CACATCGAGCGGGTCACCGAGCTGCAAGAACTCTTCCTCACGCGCGTCGGGCTCGACATCGGCAAGGTGT
GGGTCGCGGACGACGGCGCCGCCGTGGCGGTCTGGACCACGCCGGAGAGCGTCGAAGCGGGGGCGGTGTT
CGCCGAGATCGGCCCGCGCATGGCCGAGTTGAGCGGTTCCCGGCTGGCCGCGCAGCAACAGATGGAAGGC
CTCCTGGCGCCGCACCGGCCCAAGGAGCCCGCGTGGTTCCTGGCCACCGTCGGAGTCTCGCCCGACCACC
AGGGCAAGGGTCTGGGCAGCGCCGTCGTGCTCCCCGGAGTGGAGGCGGCCGAGCGCGCCGGGGTGCCCGC
CTTCCTGGAGACCTCCGCGCCCCGCAACCTCCCCTTCTACGAGCGGCTCGGCTTCACCGTCACCGCCGAC
GTCGAGGTGCCCGAAGGACCGCGCACCTGGTGCATGACCCGCAAGCCCGGTGCCTGAACGCGTTAAGTCG
ACAATCAACCTCTGGATTACAAAATTTGTGAAAGATTGACTGGTATTCTTAACTATGTTGCTCCTTTTAC
GCTATGTGGATACGCTGCTTTAATGCCTTTGTATCATGCTATTGCTTCCCGTATGGCTTTCATTTTCTCC
TCCTTGTATAAATCCTGGTTGCTGTCTCTTTATGAGGAGTTGTGGCCCGTTGTCAGGCAACGTGGCGTGG
TGTGCACTGTGTTTGCTGACGCAACCCCCACTGGTTGGGGCATTGCCACCACCTGTCAGCTCCTTTCCGG
GACTTTCGCTTTCCCCCTCCCTATTGCCACGGCGGAACTCATCGCCGCCTGCCTTGCCCGCTGCTGGACA
GGGGCTCGGCTGTTGGGCACTGACAATTCCGTGGTGTTGTCGGGGAAATCATCGTCCTTTCCTTGGCTGC
TCGCCTGTGTTGCCACCTGGATTCTGCGCGGGACGTCCTTCTGCTACGTCCCTTCGGCCCTCAATCCAGC
GGACCTTCCTTCCCGCGGCCTGCTGCCGGCTCTGCGGCCTCTTCCGCGTCTTCGCCTTCGCCCTCAGACG
AGTCGGATCTCCCTTTGGGCCGCCTCCCCGCGTCGACTTTAAGACCAATGACTTACAAGGCAGCTGTAGA
TCTTAGCCACTTTTTAAAAGAAAAGGGGGGACTGGAAGGGCTAATTCACTCCCAACGAAGACAAGATCTG
CTTTTTGCTTGTACTGGGTCTCTCTGGTTAGACCAGATCTGAGCCTGGGAGCTCTCTGGCTAACTAGGGA
ACCCACTGCTTAAGCCTCAATAAAGCTTGCCTTGAGTGCTTCAAGTAGTGTGTGCCCGTCTGTTGTGTGA
CTCTGGTAACTAGAGATCCCTCAGACCCTTTTAGTCAGTGTGGAAAATCTCTAGCAGTACGTATAGTAGT
TCATGTCATCTTATTATTCAGTATTTATAACTTGCAAAGAAATGAATATCAGAGAGTGAGAGGAACTTGT
TTATTGCAGCTTATAATGGTTACAAATAAAGCAATAGCATCACAAATTTCACAAATAAAGCATTTTTTTC
ACTGCATTCTAGTTGTGGTTTGTCCAAACTCATCAATGTATCTTATCATGTCTGGCTCTAGCTATCCCGC
CCCTAACTCCGCCCATCCCGCCCCTAACTCCGCCCAGTTCCGCCCATTCTCCGCCCCATGGCTGACTAAT
TTTTTTTATTTATGCAGAGGCCGAGGCCGCCTCGGCCTCTGAGCTATTCCAGAAGTAGTGAGGAGGCTTT
TTTGGAGGCCTAGGGACGTACCCAATTCGCCCTATAGTGAGTCGTATTACGCGCGCTCACTGGCCGTCGT
TTTACAACGTCGTGACTGGGAAAACCCTGGCGTTACCCAACTTAATCGCCTTGCAGCACATCCCCCTTTC
GCCAGCTGGCGTAATAGCGAAGAGGCCCGCACCGATCGCCCTTCCCAACAGTTGCGCAGCCTGAATGGCG
AATGGG
[124 nt withheld, positions 3367-3490]
C
[91 nt withheld, positions 3492-3582]
A
[49 nt withheld, positions 3584-3632]
CCTTTGACGTTGGAGTCCACGTTCTTT
[37 nt withheld, positions 3660-3696]
ACCCTATCTCGGTCTATTCTTTTGATTTATAAGGGATTTTGCCGATTTCGGCCTATTGGTTAAAAAATGA
GCTGATTTAACAAAAATTTAACGCGAATTTTAACAAAATATTAACGCTTACAATTTAGGTGGCACTTTTC
GGGGAAATGTGCGCGGAACCCCTATTTGTTTATTTTTCTAAATACATTCAAATATGTATCCGCTCATGAG
ACAATAACCCTGATAAATGCTTCAATAATATTGAAAAAGGAAGAGTATGAGTATTCAACATTTCCGTGTC
GCCCTTATTCCCTTTTTTGCGGCATTTTGCCTTCCTGTTTTTGCTCACCCAGAAACGCTGGTGAAAGTAA
AAGATGCTGAAGATCAGTTGGGTGCACGAGTGGGTTACATCGAACTGGATCTCAACAGCGGTAAGATCCT
TGAGAGTTTTCGCCCCGAAGAACGTTTTCCAATGATGAGCACTTTTAAAGTTCTGCTATGTGGCGCGGTA
TTATCCCGTATTGACGCCGGGCAAGAGCAACTCGGTCGCCGCATACACTATTCTCAGAATGACTTGGTTG
AGTACTCACCAGTCACAGAAAAGCATCTTACGGATGGCATGACAGTAAGAGAATTATGCAGTGCTGCCAT
AACCATGAGTGATAACACTGCGGCCAACTTACTTCTGACAACGATCGGAGGACCGAAGGAGCTAACCGCT
TTTTTGCACAACATGGGGGATCATGTAACTCGCCTTGATCGTTGGGAACCGGAGCTGAATGAAGCCATAC
CAAACGACGAGCGTGACACCACGATGCCTGTAGCAATGGCAACAACGTTGCGCAAACTATTAACTGGCGA
ACTACTTACTCTAGCTTCCCGGCAACAATTAATAGACTGGATGGAGGCGGATAAAGTTGCAGGACCACTT
CTGCGCTCGGCCCTTCCGGCTGGCTGGTTTATTGCTGATAAATCTGGAGCCGGTGAGCGTGGGTCTCGCG
GTATCATTGCAGCACTGGGGCCAGATGGTAAGCCCTCCCGTATCGTAGTTATCTACACGACGGGGAGTCA
GGCAACTATGGATGAACGAAATAGACAGATCGCTGAGATAGGTGCCTCACTGATTAAGCATTGGTAACTG
TCAGACCAAGTTTACTCATATATACTTTAGATTGATTTAAAACTTCATTTTTAATTTAAAAGGATCTAGG
TGAAGATCCTTTTTGATAATCTCATGACCAAAATCCCTTAACGTGAGTTTTCGTTCCACTGAGCGTCAGA
CCCCGTAGAAAAGATCAAAGGATCTTCTTGAGATCCTTTTTTTCTGCGCGTAATCTGCTGCTTGCAAACA
AAAAAACCACCGCTACCAGCGGTGGTTTGTTTGCCGGATCAAGAGCTACCAACTCTTTTTCCGAAGGTAA
CTGGCTTCAGCAGAGCGCAGATACCAAATACTGTTCTTCTAGTGTAGCCGTAGTTAGGCCACCACTTCAA
GAACTCTGTAGCACCGCCTACATACCTCGCTCTGCTAATCCTGTTACCAGTGGCTGCTGCCAGTGGCGAT
AAGTCGTGTCTTACCGGGTTGGACTCAAGACGATAGTTACCGGATAAGGCGCAGCGGTCGGGCTGAACGG
GGGGTTCGTGCACACAGCCCAGCTTGGAGCGAACGACCTACACCGAACTGAGATACCTACAGCGTGAGCT
ATGAGAAAGCGCCACGCTTCCCGAAGGGAGAAAGGCGGACAGGTATCCGGTAAGCGGCAGGGTCGGAACA
GGAGAGCGCACGAGGGAGCTTCCAGGGGGAAACGCCTGGTATCTTTATAGTCCTGTCGGGTTTCGCCACC
TCTGACTTGAGCGTCGATTTTTGTGATGCTCGTCAGGGGGGCGGAGCCTATGGAAAAACGCCAGCAACGC
GGCCTTTTTACGGTTCCTGGCCTTTTGCTGGCCTTTTGCTCACATGTTCTTTCCTGCGTTATCCCCTGAT
TCTGTGGATAACCGTATTACCGCCTTTGAGTGAGCTGATACCGCTCGCCGCAGCCGAACGACCGAGCGCA
GCGAGTCAGTGAGCGAGGAAGCGGAAGAGCGCCCAATACGCAAACCGCCTCTCCCCGCGCGTTGGCCGAT
TCATTAATGCAGCTGGCACGACAGGTTTCCCGACTGGAAAGCGGGCAGTGAGCGCAACGCAATTAATGTG
AGTTAGCTCACTCATTAGGCACCCCAGGCTTTACACTTTATGCTTCCGGCTCGTATGTTGTGTGGAATTG
TGAGCGGATAACAATTTCACACAGGAAACAGCTATGACCATGATTACGCCAAGCGCGCAATTAACCCTCA
CTAAAGGGAACAAAAGCTGGAGCTGCAAGCTTAATGTAGTCTTATGCAATACTCTTGTAGTCTTGCAACA
TGGTAACGATGAGTTAGCAACATGCCTTACAAGGAGAGAAAAAGCACCGTGCATGCCGATTGGTGGAAGT
AAGGTGGTACGATCGTGCCTTATTAGGAAGGCAACAGACGGGTCTGACATGGATTGGACGAACCACTGAA
TTGCCGCATTGCAGAGATATTGTATTTAAGTGCCTAGCTCGATACATAAACGGGTCTCTCTGGTTAGACC
AGATCTGAGCCTGGGAGCTCTCTGGCTAACTAGGGAACCCACTGCTTAAGCCTCAATAAAGCTTGCCTTG
AGTGCTTCAAGTAGTGTGTGCCCGTCTGTTGTGTGACTCTGGTAACTAGAGATCCCTCAGACCCTTTTAG
TCAGTGTGGAAAATCTCTAGCAGTGGCGCCCGAACAGGGACTTGAAAGCGAAAGGGAAACCAGAGGAGCT
CTCTCGACGCAGGACTCGGCTTGCTGAAGCGCGCACGGCAAGAGGCGAGGGGCGGCGACTGGTGAGTACG
CCAAAAATTTTGACTAGCGGAGGCTAGAAGGAGAGAGATGGGTGCGAGAGCGTCAGTATTAAGCGGGGGA
GAATTAGATCGCGATGGGAAAAAATTCGGTTAAGGCCAGGGGGAAAGAAAAAATATAAATTAAAACATAT
AGTATGGGCAAGCAGGGAGCTAGAACGATTCGCAGTTAATCCTGGCCTGTTAGAAACATCAGAAGGCTGT
AGACAAATACTGGGACAGCTACAACCATCCCTTCAGACAGGATCAGAAGAACTTAGATCATTATATAATA
CAGTAGCAACCCTCTATTGTGTGCATCAAAGGATAGAGATAAAAGACACCAAGGAAGCTTTAGACAAGAT
AGAGGAAGAGCAAAACAAAAGTAAGACCACCGCACAGCAAGCGGCCGCTGATCTTCAGACCTGGAGGAGG
AGATATGAGGGACAATTGGAGAAGTGAATTATATAAATATAAAGTAGTAAAAATTGAACCATTAGGAGTA
GCACCCACCAAGGCAAAGAGAAGAGTGGTGCAGAGAGAAAAAAGAGCAGTGGGAATAGGAGCTTTGTTCC
TTGGGTTCTTGGGAGCAGCAGGAAGCACTATGGGCGCAGCGTCAATGACGCTGACGGTACAGGCCAGACA
ATTATTGTCTGGTATAGTGCAGCAGCAGAACAATTTGCTGAGGGCTATTGAGGCGCAACAGCATCTGTTG
CAACTCACAGTCTGGGGCATCAAGCAGCTCCAGGCAAGAATCCTGGCTGTGGAAAGATACCTAAAGGATC
AACAGCTCCTGGGGATTTGGGGTTGCTCTGGAAAACTCATTTGCACCACTGCTGTGCCTTGGAATGCTAG
TTGGAGTAATAAATCTCTGGAACAGATTTGGAATCACACGACCTGGATGGAGTGGGACAGAGAAATTAAC
AATTACACAAGCTTAATACACTCCTTAATTGAAGAATCGCAAAACCAGCAAGAAAAGAATGAACAAGAAT
TATTGGAATTAGATAAATGGGCAAGTTTGTGGAATTGGTTTAACATAACAAATTGGCTGTGGTATATAAA
ATTATTCATAATGATAGTAGGAGGCTTGGTAGGTTTAAGAATAGTTTTTGCTGTACTTTCTATAGTGAAT
AGAGTTAGGCAGGGATATTCACCATTATCGTTTCAGACCCACCTCCCAACCCCGAGGGGACCCAGAGAGG
GCCTATTTCCCATGATTCCTTCATATTTGCATATACGATACAAGGCTGTTAGAGAGATAATTAGAATTAA
TTTGACTGTAAACACAAAGATATTAGTACAAAATACGTGACGTAGAAAGTAATAATTTCTTGGGTAGTTT
GCAGTTTTAAAATTATGTTTTAAAATGGACTATCATATGCTTACCGTAACTTGAAAGTATTTCGATTTCT
TGGCTTTATATATCTTGTGGAAAGGACGAAACACCGATCCTCAGGAACTCGCACTGGTTTTAGAGCTAGA
AATAGCAAGTTAAAATAAGGCTAGTCCGTTATCAACTTGAAAAAGTGGCACCGAGTCGGTGCTTTTTTAA
GCTTGGCGTAACTAGATCTTGAGACAAATGGCAGTATTCATCCACAATTTTAAAAGAAAAGGGGGGATTG
GGGGGTACAGTGCAGGGGAAAGAATAGTAGACATAATAGCAACAGACATACAAACTAAAGAATTACAAAA
ACAAATTACAAAAATTCAAAATTTTCGGGTTTATTACAGGGACAGCAGAGATCCACTTTGGCGCCGGCTC
GAGGGGG
