>Addgene plasmid #77448 | ITK gRNA (BRDN0001145600) | depositor partial sequence | sequence record 144908 | Target Sequence
ATCCTCAGGAACTCGCACTG
