>Addgene plasmid #77448 | ITK gRNA (BRDN0001145600) | addgene partial sequence | sequence record 187779 | hU6-F
TAGAAAGTAATAATTTCTTGGGTAGTTTGCAGTTTTAAAATTATGTTTTAAAATGGACTATCATATGCTT
ACCGTAACTTGAAAGTATTTCGATTTCTTGGCTTTATATATCTTGTGGAAAGGACGAAACACCGATCCTC
AGGAACTCGCACTGGTTTTAGAGCTAGAAATAGCAAGTTAAAATAAGGCTAGTCCGTTATCAACTTGAAA
AAGTGGCACCGAGTCGGTGCTTTTTTAAGCTTGGCGTAACTAGATCTTGAGACAAATGGCAGTATTCATC
CACAATTTTAAAAGAAAAGGGGGGATTGGGGGGTACAGTGCAGGGGAAAGAATAGTAGACATAATAGCAA
CAGACATACAAACTAAAGAATTACAAAAACAAATTACAAAAATTCAAAATTTTCGGGTTTATTACAGGGA
CAGCAGAGATCCACTTTGGCGCCGGCTCGAGGGGGCCCGGGTGCAAAGATGGATAAAGTTTTAAACAGAG
AGGAATCTTTGCAGCTAATGGACCTTCTAGGTCTTGAAAGGAGTGGGAATTGGCTCCGGTGCCCGTCAGT
GGGCAGAGCG
